>Addgene plasmid #139428 | pETDUET-GST AO7RE Y165A | addgene full sequence | sequence record 275605 | Addgene NGS Result
CATCGGTGATGTCGGCGATATAGGCGCCAGCAACCGCACCTGTGGCGCCGGTGATGCCGGCCACGATGCG
TCCGGCGTAGAGGATCGAGATCGATCTCGATCCCGCGAAATTAATACGACTCACTATAGGGGAATTGTGA
GCGGATAACAATTCCCCTCTAGAAATAATTTTGTTTAACTTTAAGAAGGAGATATACCATGGGCTCCCCT
ATACTAGGTTATTGGAAAATTAAGGGCCTTGTGCAACCCACTCGACTTCTTTTGGAATATCTTGAAGAAA
AATATGAAGAGCATTTGTATGAGCGCGATGAAGGTGATAAATGGCGAAACAAAAAGTTTGAATTGGGTTT
GGAGTTTCCCAATCTTCCTTATTATATTGATGGTGATGTTAAATTAACACAGTCTATGGCCATCATACGT
TATATAGCTGACAAGCACAACATGTTGGGTGGTTGTCCAAAAGAGCGTGCAGAGATTTCAATGCTTGAAG
GAGCGGTTTTGGATATTAGATACGGTGTTTCGAGAATTGCATATAGTAAAGACTTTGAAACTCTCAAAGT
TGATTTTCTTAGCAAGCTACCTGAAATGCTGAAAATGTTCGAAGATCGTTTATGTCATAAAACATATTTA
AATGGTGATCATGTAACCCATCCTGACTTCATGTTGTATGACGCTCTTGATGTTGTTTTATACATGGACC
CAATGTGCCTGGATGCGTTCCCAAAATTAGTTTGTTTTAAAAAACGTATTGAAGCTATCCCACAAATTGA
TAAGTACTTGAAATCCAGCAAGTATATAGCATGGCCTTTGCAGGGCTGGCAAGCCACGTTTGGTGGTGGC
GACCATCCTCCAAAACAGGATCCGCTGGAAGTTCTGTTCCAGGGGCCCACAGATAACAACATCCCTCATG
GCCAGTGTGTCATCTGCCTCTATGGTTTCCAGGAGAAGGAGGCCTTTACCAAAACACCCTGTTACCACTA
CTTCCACTGCCACTGCCTTGCTCGGGCCATCCAGCACATGGAGCAAGAGCTGAAGGCACAAGGACAGGAG
CAGGAACAGGAACGGCAGCATGCTACAACCAAACAGAAGGCAGTCGGTGTGCAGTGTCCAGTGTGCAGAG
AGCCCCTCGTGTATGATCTTGCCTCACTGAAAGCAGCCCCTGAACCCCAACAGCCCATGGAGCTGTACCA
GCCCAGTGCAGAGAGCTTGCGCCAGCAAGAAGAACGCAAGCGGCTCTACCAGAGGCAGCAGGAGCGGGGG
GGAATCATTGACCTTGAGGCTGAGCGATAGAAGCTTGCGGCCGCATAATGCTTAAGTCGAACAGAAAGTA
ATCGTATTGTACACGGCCGCATAATCGAAATTAATACGACTCACTATAGGGGAATTGTGAGCGGATAACA
ATTCCCCATCTTAGTATATTAGTTAAGTATAAGAAGGAGATATACATATGGCAGATCTCAATTGGATATC
GGCCGGCCACGCGATCGCTGACGTCGGTACCCTCGAGTCTGGTAAAGAAACCGCTGCTGCGAAATTTGAA
CGCCAGCACATGGACTCGTCTACTAGCGCAGCTTAATTAACCTAGGCTGCTGCCACCGCTGAGCAATAAC
TAGCATAACCCCTTGGGGCCTCTAAACGGGTCTTGAGGGGTTTTTTGCTGAAAGGAGGAACTATATCCGG
ATTGGCGAATGGG
[124 nt withheld, positions 1694-1817]
C
[91 nt withheld, positions 1819-1909]
A
[49 nt withheld, positions 1911-1959]
CCTTTGACGTTGGAGTCCACGTTCTTT
[37 nt withheld, positions 1987-2023]
ACCCTATCTCGGTCTATTCTTTTGATTTATAAGGGATTTTGCCGATTTCGGCCTATTGGTTAAAAAATGA
GCTGATTTAACAAAAATTTAACGCGAATTTTAACAAAATATTAACGTTTACAATTTCTGGCGGCACGATG
GCATGAGATTATCAAAAAGGATCTTCACCTAGATCCTTTTAAATTAAAAATGAAGTTTTAAATCAATCTA
AAGTATATATGAGTAAACTTGGTCTGACAGTTACCAATGCTTAATCAGTGAGGCACCTATCTCAGCGATC
TGTCTATTTCGTTCATCCATAGTTGCCTGACTCCCCGTCGTGTAGATAACTACGATACGGGAGGGCTTAC
CATCTGGCCCCAGTGCTGCAATGATACCGCGAGACCCACGCTCACCGGCTCCAGATTTATCAGCAATAAA
CCAGCCAGCCGGAAGGGCCGAGCGCAGAAGTGGTCCTGCAACTTTATCCGCCTCCATCCAGTCTATTAAT
TGTTGCCGGGAAGCTAGAGTAAGTAGTTCGCCAGTTAATAGTTTGCGCAACGTTGTTGCCATTGCTACAG
GCATCGTGGTGTCACGCTCGTCGTTTGGTATGGCTTCATTCAGCTCCGGTTCCCAACGATCAAGGCGAGT
TACATGATCCCCCATGTTGTGCAAAAAAGCGGTTAGCTCCTTCGGTCCTCCGATCGTTGTCAGAAGTAAG
TTGGCCGCAGTGTTATCACTCATGGTTATGGCAGCACTGCATAATTCTCTTACTGTCATGCCATCCGTAA
GATGCTTTTCTGTGACTGGTGAGTACTCAACCAAGTCATTCTGAGAATAGTGTATGCGGCGACCGAGTTG
CTCTTGCCCGGCGTCAATACGGGATAATACCGCGCCACATAGCAGAACTTTAAAAGTGCTCATCATTGGA
AAACGTTCTTCGGGGCGAAAACTCTCAAGGATCTTACCGCTGTTGAGATCCAGTTCGATGTAACCCACTC
GTGCACCCAACTGATCTTCAGCATCTTTTACTTTCACCAGCGTTTCTGGGTGAGCAAAAACAGGAAGGCA
AAATGCCGCAAAAAAGGGAATAAGGGCGACACGGAAATGTTGAATACTCATACTCTTCCTTTTTCAATCA
TGATTGAAGCATTTATCAGGGTTATTGTCTCATGAGCGGATACATATTTGAATGTATTTAGAAAAATAAA
CAAATAGGTCATGACCAAAATCCCTTAACGTGAGTTTTCGTTCCACTGAGCGTCAGACCCCGTAGAAAAG
ATCAAAGGATCTTCTTGAGATCCTTTTTTTCTGCGCGTAATCTGCTGCTTGCAAACAAAAAAACCACCGC
TACCAGCGGTGGTTTGTTTGCCGGATCAAGAGCTACCAACTCTTTTTCCGAAGGTAACTGGCTTCAGCAG
AGCGCAGATACCAAATACTGTCCTTCTAGTGTAGCCGTAGTTAGGCCACCACTTCAAGAACTCTGTAGCA
CCGCCTACATACCTCGCTCTGCTAATCCTGTTACCAGTGGCTGCTGCCAGTGGCGATAAGTCGTGTCTTA
CCGGGTTGGACTCAAGACGATAGTTACCGGATAAGGCGCAGCGGTCGGGCTGAACGGGGGGTTCGTGCAC
ACAGCCCAGCTTGGAGCGAACGACCTACACCGAACTGAGATACCTACAGCGTGAGCTATGAGAAAGCGCC
ACGCTTCCCGAAGGGAGAAAGGCGGACAGGTATCCGGTAAGCGGCAGGGTCGGAACAGGAGAGCGCACGA
GGGAGCTTCCAGGGGGAAACGCCTGGTATCTTTATAGTCCTGTCGGGTTTCGCCACCTCTGACTTGAGCG
TCGATTTTTGTGATGCTCGTCAGGGGGGCGGAGCCTATGGAAAAACGCCAGCAACGCGGCCTTTTTACGG
TTCCTGGCCTTTTGCTGGCCTTTTGCTCACATGTTCTTTCCTGCGTTATCCCCTGATTCTGTGGATAACC
GTATTACCGCCTTTGAGTGAGCTGATACCGCTCGCCGCAGCCGAACGACCGAGCGCAGCGAGTCAGTGAG
CGAGGAAGCGGAAGAGCGCCTGATGCGGTATTTTCTCCTTACGCATCTGTGCGGTATTTCACACCGCAAT
GGTGCACTCTCAGTACAATCTGCTCTGATGCCGCATAGTTAAGCCAGTATACACTCCGCTATCGCTACGT
GACTGGGTCATGGCTGCGCCCCGACACCCGCCAACACCCGCTGACGCGCCCTGACGGGCTTGTCTGCTCC
CGGCATCCGCTTACAGACAAGCTGTGACCGTCTCCGGGAGCTGCATGTGTCAGAGGTTTTCACCGTCATC
ACCGAAACGCGCGAGGCAGCTGCGGTAAAGCTCATCAGCGTGGTCGTGAAGCGATTCACAGATGTCTGCC
TGTTCATCCGCGTCCAGCTCGTTGAGTTTCTCCAGAAGCGTTAATGTCTGGCTTCTGATAAAGCGGGCCA
TGTTAAGGGCGGTTTTTTCCTGTTTGGTCACTGATGCCTCCGTGTAAGGGGGATTTCTGTTCATGGGGGT
AATGATACCGATGAAACGAGAGAGGATGCTCACGATACGGGTTACTGATGATGAACATGCCCGGTTACTG
GAACGTTGTGAGGGTAAACAACTGGCGGTATGGATGCGGCGGGACCAGAGAAAAATCACTCAGGGTCAAT
GCCAGCGCTTCGTTAATACAGATGTAGGTGTTCCACAGGGTAGCCAGCAGCATCCTGCGATGCAGATCCG
GAACATAATGGTGCAGGGCGCTGACTTCCGCGTTTCCAGACTTTACGAAACACGGAAACCGAAGACCATT
CATGTTGTTGCTCAGGTCGCAGACGTTTTGCAGCAGCAGTCGCTTCACGTTCGCTCGCGTATCGGTGATT
CATTCTGCTAACCAGTAAGGCAACCCCGCCAGCCTAGCCGGGTCCTCAACGACAGGAGCACGATCATGCT
AGTCATGCCCCGCGCCCACCGGAAGGAGCTGACTGGGTTGAAGGCTCTCAAGGGCATCGGTCGAGATCCC
GGTGCCTAATGAGTGAGCTAACTTACATTAATTGCGTTGCGCTCACTGCCCGCTTTCCAGTCGGGAAACC
TGTCGTGCCAGCTGCATTAATGAATCGGCCAACGCGCGGGGAGAGGCGGTTTGCGTATTGGGCGCCAGGG
TGGTTTTTCTTTTCACCAGTGAGACGGGCAACAGCTGATTGCCCTTCACCGCCTGGCCCTGAGAGAGTTG
CAGCAAGCGGTCCACGCTGGTTTGCCCCAGCAGGCGAAAATCCTGTTTGATGGTGGTTAACGGCGGGATA
TAACATGAGCTGTCTTCGGTATCGTCGTATCCCACTACCGAGATGTCCGCACCAACGCGCAGCCCGGACT
CGGTAATGGCGCGCATTGCGCCCAGCGCCATCTGATCGTTGGCAACCAGCATCGCAGTGGGAACGATGCC
CTCATTCAGCATTTGCATGGTTTGTTGAAAACCGGACATGGCACTCCAGTCGCCTTCCCGTTCCGCTATC
GGCTGAATTTGATTGCGAGTGAGATATTTATGCCAGCCAGCCAGACGCAGACGCGCCGAGACAGAACTTA
ATGGGCCCGCTAACAGCGCGATTTGCTGGTGACCCAATGCGACCAGATGCTCCACGCCCAGTCGCGTACC
GTCTTCATGGGAGAAAATAATACTGTTGATGGGTGTCTGGTCAGAGACATCAAGAAATAACGCCGGAACA
TTAGTGCAGGCAGCTTCCACAGCAATGGCATCCTGGTCATCCAGCGGATAGTTAATGATCAGCCCACTGA
CGCGTTGCGCGAGAAGATTGTGCACCGCCGCTTTACAGGCTTCGACGCCGCTTCGTTCTACCATCGACAC
CACCACGCTGGCACCCAGTTGATCGGCGCGAGATTTAATCGCCGCGACAATTTGCGACGGCGCGTGCAGG
GCCAGACTGGAGGTGGCAACGCCAATCAGCAACGACTGTTTGCCCGCCAGTTGTTGTGCCACGCGGTTGG
GAATGTAATTCAGCTCCGCCATCGCCGCTTCCACTTTTTCCCGCGTTTTCGCAGAAACGTGGCTGGCCTG
GTTCACCACGCGGGAAACGGTCTGATAAGAGACACCGGCATACTCTGCGACATCGTATAACGTTACTGGT
TTCACATTCACCACCCTGAATTGACTCTCTTCCGGGCGCTATCATGCCATACCGCGAAAGGTTTTGCGCC
ATTCGATGGTGTCCGGGATCTCGACGCTCTCCCTTATGCGACTCCTGCATTAGGAAGCAGCCCAGTAGTA
GGTTGAGGCCGTTGAGCACCGCCGCCGCAAGGAATGGTGCATGCAAGGAGATGGCGCCCAACAGTCCCCC
GGCCACGGGGCCTGCCACCATACCCACGCCGAAACAAGCGCTCATGAGCCCGAAGTGGCGAGCCCGATCT
TCCC
Features (pLannotate 1.2.2; 22 found; start..end, strand, type, name):
    112..130     +  promoter       T7 promoter: promoter for bacteriophage T7 RNA polymerase
    131..155     +  protein_bind   lac operator: The lac repressor binds to the lac operator to inhibit transcription in E. coli. This inhibition can be relieved by adding lactose or isopropyl-β-D-thiogalactopyranoside (IPTG). lac repressor encoded by lacI
    170..192     +  RBS            RBS: efficient ribosome binding site from bacteriophage T7 gene 10 (Olins and Rangwala, 1989)
    205..855     +  CDS            GST: glutathione S-transferase from Schistosoma japonicum
    889..1287    +  CDS            RNF25 (fragment): RNF25_HUMAN - Experimental evidence at protein level: Swiss-Prot protein existence level 1. E3 ubiquitin-protein ligase that mediates ubiquitination and subsequent proteasomal degradation of NKD2 (By similarity). Stimulates transcription mediated by NF-kappa-B. From Homo sapiens (Human).
   1362..1380    +  promoter       T7 promoter: promoter for bacteriophage T7 RNA polymerase
   1381..1405    +  protein_bind   lac operator: The lac repressor binds to the lac operator to inhibit transcription in E. coli. This inhibition can be relieved by adding lactose or isopropyl-β-D-thiogalactopyranoside (IPTG). lac repressor encoded by lacI
   1514..1555    +  CDS            S-Tag (fragment): affinity and epitope tag derived from pancreatic ribonuclease A
   1585..1602    +  CDS            SET1 (fragment): solubility-enhancement tag derived from T7 phage gene 10B
   1610..1657    +  terminator     T7 terminator: transcription terminator for bacteriophage T7 RNA polymerase
   1694..2149    +  rep_origin     f1 ori (sequence partly withheld): f1 bacteriophage origin of replication; arrow indicates direction of (+) strand synthesis
   2264..3124    -  CDS            AmpR: β-lactamase; bla; confers resistance to ampicillin, carbenicillin, and related antibiotics
   3125..3217    -  promoter       AmpR promoter: bla
   3298..3886    +  rep_origin     ori: high-copy-number ColE1/pMB1/pBR322/pUC origin of replication
   4072..4211    -  misc_feature   bom: basis of mobility region from pBR322
   4313..4504    -  CDS            rop: Rop protein, which maintains plasmids at low copy number; rop
   4521..4901    +  CDS            YPB1_ECOLX: Protein predicted: Swiss-Prot protein existence level 4. From Escherichia coli.
   4963..5027    -  CDS            TcR (fragment): tetracycline efflux protein; tet; confers resistance to tetracycline
   5042..5063    -  protein_bind   CAP binding site: CAP binding activates transcription in the presence of cAMP. E. coli catabolite activator protein
   5076..6158    -  CDS            lacI: lac repressor; lacI; The lac repressor binds to the lac operator to inhibit transcription in E. coli. This inhibition can be relieved by adding lactose or isopropyl-β-D-thiogalactopyranoside (IPTG).
   6159..6236    -  promoter       lacI promoter: lacI
   6244..86      -  CDS            TcR (fragment) (across the origin): tetracycline efflux protein; tet; confers resistance to tetracycline
