[The description below was written by a language model from this plasmid's Addgene catalogue record and pLannotate feature annotations shown in this document.]
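Description:
pETDUET-GST AO7RE Y165A is a bacterial expression plasmid built on the pETDuet-1 backbone, a two-cassette T7 vector for protein production in E. coli. It is maintained through a ColE1/pBR322-type origin with the associated bom and rop elements and is selected with ampicillin via the β-lactamase gene. An f1 origin and a lacI repressor gene under its own promoter are also present. The catalogue lists it as high copy, although the rop gene is normally associated with reduced copy number. The sequenced record is 6,437 nt, somewhat larger than the catalogue total of about 5.8 kb. That figure appears to add only the 400 bp insert to the backbone size and not the GST coding sequence.

In the first expression cassette, a T7 promoter with an adjacent lac operator and the T7 gene 10 ribosome binding site drive an IPTG-inducible fusion protein. The backbone's His6 tag was replaced by Schistosoma japonicum glutathione S-transferase, followed by a PreScission protease recognition site so that GST can be cleaved away after purification. Downstream, cloned between BamHI and HindIII, is a fragment of human AO7 (RNF25), a RING-type E3 ubiquitin ligase, covering residues 126–258 and carrying a tyrosine-to-alanine substitution at position 165. The second T7 promoter/lac operator cassette appears empty, retaining only vector-derived S-tag sequence ahead of the shared T7 terminator.

The construct is intended for producing the GST-tagged mutant AO7 fragment in bacteria expressing T7 RNA polymerase. The associated study concerns binding of AO7 to the E2 enzyme UbcH5B, so the protein would suit comparison with the wild-type fragment in binding or ubiquitination assays. The record does not state the specific effect of Y165A.
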