Addgene plasmid #139428: pETDUET-GST AO7RE Y165A
Purpose: GST tagged AO7 encoding aa 126-258 with a Y165A mutation for expression in bacteria
Depositing lab: Allan Weissman. Depositing organization: National Cancer Institute (NCI). Publication: Insights into Ubiquitination from the Unique Clamp-like Binding of the RING E3 AO7 to the E2 UbcH5B. Li S, Liang YH, Mariano J, Metzger MB, Stringer DK, Hristova VA, Li J, Randazzo PA, Tsai YC, Ji X, Weissman AM. J Biol Chem. 2015 Dec 18;290(51):30225-39. doi: 10.1074/jbc.M115.685867. Epub 2015 Oct 16. PubMed 26475854.
Backbone
  Vector backbone: pETDUET-1
  Backbone manufacturer: Millipore-Sigma
  Backbone size w/o insert (bp): 5420
  Total vector size (bp): 5820
  Modifications to backbone: An N-terminal GST fusion protein was cloned in place of the His6 tag (NcoI-BamHI). A PreScission Protease (GE Healthcare) sequence (LEVLFQGP) was included to enable the removal of the GST.
  Vector type: Bacterial Expression
Growth in bacteria
  Bacterial resistance: Ampicillin, 100 μg/mL
  Growth temperature: 37°C
  Growth strain: DH5alpha
  Copy number: High Copy
Gene/Insert
  Gene/Insert name: AO7 aa 126-258 (alt name: RNF25)
  Species: H. sapiens (human)
  Insert size (bp): 400
  Mutation: Changed tyrosine 165 to an alanine
  GenBank ID: NM_022453.3
  Entrez Gene: RNF25 (a.k.a. AO7)
  Promoter: T7 promoter-1
  Tag / fusion protein: GST (N terminal on backbone)
  Cloning method: Restriction Enzyme; 5′ cloning site BamHI (not destroyed); 3′ cloning site HindIII (not destroyed)
  Sequencing primers: 5′ pET Upstream Primer; 3′ DuetDOWN1 Primer
Terms and licenses: Academic/Nonprofit Terms; Industry Terms: Not Available to Industry
How to cite: pETDUET-GST AO7RE Y165A was a gift from Allan Weissman (Addgene plasmid # 139428 ; http://n2t.net/addgene:139428 ; RRID:Addgene_139428)
